>Addgene plasmid #210265 | EGFP-NIP45 D394R | addgene full sequence | sequence record 416603 | Addgene NGS Result
TCCGGCGAGGGCGAGGGCGATGCCACCTACGGCAAGCTGACCCTGAAGTTCATCTGCACCACCGGCAAGC
TGCCCGTGCCCTGGCCCACCCTCGTGACCACCCTGACCTACGGCGTGCAGTGCTTCAGCCGCTACCCCGA
CCACATGAAGCAGCACGACTTCTTCAAGTCCGCCATGCCCGAAGGCTACGTCCAGGAGCGCACCATCTTC
TTCAAGGACGACGGCAACTACAAGACCCGCGCCGAGGTGAAGTTCGAGGGCGACACCCTGGTGAACCGCA
TCGAGCTGAAGGGCATCGACTTCAAGGAGGACGGCAACATCCTGGGGCACAAGCTGGAGTACAACTACAA
CAGCCACAACGTCTATATCATGGCCGACAAGCAGAAGAACGGCATCAAGGTGAACTTCAAGATCCGCCAC
AACATCGAGGACGGCAGCGTGCAGCTCGCCGACCACTACCAGCAGAACACCCCCATCGGCGACGGCCCCG
TGCTGCTGCCCGACAACCACTACCTGAGCACCCAGTCCGCCCTGAGCAAAGACCCCAACGAGAAGCGCGA
TCACATGGTCCTGCTGGAGTTCGTGACCGCCGCCGGGATCACTCTCGGCATGGACGAGCTGTACAAGAAG
CTTGGTACCATGGCGGAGCCTGTGGGGAAGCGGGGCCGCTGGTCCGGAGGTAGCGGTGCCGGCCGAGGGG
GTCGGGGCGGCTGGGGCGGTCGGGGCCGGCGTCCTCGGGCCCAGCGGTCTCCATCCCGGGGCACGCTGGA
CGTAGTGTCTGTGGACTTGGTCACCGACAGCGATGAGGAAATTCTGGAGGTCGCCACCGCTCGCGGTGCC
GCGGACGAGGTTGAGGTGGAGCCCCCGGAGCCCCCGGGGCCGGTCGCGTCCCGGGATAACAGCAACAGTG
ACAGCGAAGGGGAGGACAGGCGGCCCGCAGGACCCCCGCGGGAGCCGGTCAGGCGGCGGCGGCGGCTGGT
GCTGGATCCGGGGGAGGCGCCGCTGGTTCCGGTGTACTCGGGGAAGGTTAAAAGCAGTTTGCGTTTGATC
CCAGATGATCTATCCCTCCTGAAACTCTACCCTCCAGGGGATGAGGAAGAGGCAGAGCTGGCAGATTCGA
GTGGTCTCTACCATGAGGGCTCCCCATCACCAGGCTCTCCCTGGAAGACAAAGCTGAGGACTAAGGATAA
AGAAGAGAAGAAAAAGACAGAGTTTCTGGATCTGGACAACTCTCCTCTGTCCCCACCTTCACCAAGGACC
AAAAGCAGAACGCATACTCGGGCACTCAAGAAGTTAAGTGAGGTGAACAAGCGCCTCCAGGATCTCCGTT
CCTGTCTGAGCCCCAAGCCACCTCAGGGTCAAGAGCAACAGGGCCAAGAGGATGAAGTGGTCTTGGTGGA
AGGGCCCACCCTCCCAGAGACCCCCCGACTCTTCCCACTCAAAATCCGTTGCCGGGCTGACCTGGTCAGA
TTGCCCCTCAGGATGTCGGAGCCCCTGCAGAGTGTGGTGGACCACATGGCCACCCACCTTGGGGTGTCCC
CAAGCAGGATCCTTTTGCTTTTTGGAGAGACAGAGCTATCACCTACTGCCACTCCCAGGACCCTAAAGCT
CGGAGTGGCTGACATCATTGACTGTGTGGTACTAACAAGTTCTCCAGAGGCCACAGAGACGTCCCAACAG
CTCCAGCTCCGGGTGCAGGGAAAGGAGAAACACCAGACACTGGAAGTCTCACTGTCTCGAGATTCCCCTC
TAAAGACCCTCATGTCCCACTATGAGGAGGCCATGGGACTGTCGGGACGGAAGCTCTCCTTCTTCTTTCG
TGGGACAAAGCTTTCAGGCAGGGAGCTGCCAGCTGACCTGGGCATGGAATCTGGGGACCTCATTGAGGTC
TGGGGCTGAGCGGCCGCTCGAGTCTAGAGGGCCCGTTTAAACCCGCTGATCAGCCTCGACTGTGCCTTCT
AGTTGCCAGCCATCTGTTGTTTGCCCCTCCCCCGTGCCTTCCTTGACCCTGGAAGGTGCCACTCCCACTG
TCCTTTCCTAATAAAATGAGGAAATTGCATCGCATTGTCTGAGTAGGTGTCATTCTATTCTGGGGGGTGG
GGTGGGGCAGGACAGCAAGGGGGAGGATTGGGAAGACAATAGCAGGCATGCTGGGGATGCGGTGGGCTCT
ATGGCTTCTGAGGCGGAAAGAACCAGCTGGGGCTCTAGGGGGTATCCCC
[124 nt withheld, positions 2220-2343]
C
[91 nt withheld, positions 2345-2435]
AGGGTGATGGTTCACGTACCTAGAAGTTCCTATTCCGAAGTTCCTATTCTCTAGAAAGTATAGGAACTTC
CTTGGCCAAAAAGCCTGAACTCACCGCGACGTCTGTCGAGAAGTTTCTGATCGAAAAGTTCGACAGCGTC
TCCGACCTGATGCAGCTCTCGGAGGGCGAAGAATCTCGTGCTTTCAGCTTCGATGTAGGAGGGCGTGGAT
ATGTCCTGCGGGTAAATAGCTGCGCCGATGGTTTCTACAAAGATCGTTATGTTTATCGGCACTTTGCATC
GGCCGCGCTCCCGATTCCGGAAGTGCTTGACATTGGGGAATTCAGCGAGAGCCTGACCTATTGCATCTCC
CGCCGTGCACAGGGTGTCACGTTGCAAGACCTGCCTGAAACCGAACTGCCCGCTGTTCTGCAGCCGGTCG
CGGAGGCCATGGATGCGATCGCTGCGGCCGATCTTAGCCAGACGAGCGGGTTCGGCCCATTCGGACCGCA
AGGAATCGGTCAATACACTACATGGCGTGATTTCATATGCGCGATTGCTGATCCCCATGTGTATCACTGG
CAAACTGTGATGGACGACACCGTCAGTGCGTCCGTCGCGCAGGCTCTCGATGAGCTGATGCTTTGGGCCG
AGGACTGCCCCGAAGTCCGGCACCTCGTGCACGCGGATTTCGGCTCCAACAATGTCCTGACGGACAATGG
CCGCATAACAGCGGTCATTGACTGGAGCGAGGCGATGTTCGGGGATTCCCAATACGAGGTCGCCAACATC
TTCTTCTGGAGGCCGTGGTTGGCTTGTATGGAGCAGCAGACGCGCTACTTCGAGCGGAGGCATCCGGAGC
TTGCAGGATCGCCGCGGCTCCGGGCGTATATGCTCCGCATTGGTCTTGACCAACTCTATCAGAGCTTGGT
TGACGGCAATTTCGATGATGCAGCTTGGGCGCAGGGTCGATGCGACGCAATCGTCCGATCCGGAGCCGGG
ACTGTCGGGCGTACACAAATCGCCCGCAGAAGCGCGGCCGTCTGGACCGATGGCTGTGTAGAAGTACTCG
CCGATAGTGGAAACCGACGCCCCAGCACTCGTCCGAGGGCAAAGGAATAGCACGTACTACGAGATTTCGA
TTCCACCGCCGCCTTCTATGAAAGGTTGGGCTTCGGAATCGTTTTCCGGGACGCCGGCTGGATGATCCTC
CAGCGCGGGGATCTCATGCTGGAGTTCTTCGCCCACCCCAACTTGTTTATTGCAGCTTATAATGGTTACA
AATAAAGCAATAGCATCACAAATTTCACAAATAAAGCATTTTTTTCACTGCATTCTAGTTGTGGTTTGTC
CAAACTCATCAATGTATCTTATCATGTCTGTATACCGTCGACCTCTAGCTAGAGCTTGGCGTAATCATGG
TCATAGCTGTTTCCTGTGTGAAATTGTTATCCGCTCACAATTCCACACAACATACGAGCCGGAAGCATAA
AGTGTAAAGCCTGGGGTGCCTAATGAGTGAGCTAACTCACATTAATTGCGTTGCGCTCACTGCCCGCTTT
CCAGTCGGGAAACCTGTCGTGCCAGCTGCATTAATGAATCGGCCAACGCGCGGGGAGAGGCGGTTTGCGT
ATTGGGCGCTCTTCCGCTTCCTCGCTCACTGACTCGCTGCGCTCGGTCGTTCGGCTGCGGCGAGCGGTAT
CAGCTCACTCAAAGGCGGTAATACGGTTATCCACAGAATCAGGGGATAACGCAGGAAAGAACATGTGAGC
AAAAGGCCAGCAAAAGGCCAGGAACCGTAAAAAGGCCGCGTTGCTGGCGTTTTTCCATAGGCTCCGCCCC
CCTGACGAGCATCACAAAAATCGACGCTCAAGTCAGAGGTGGCGAAACCCGACAGGACTATAAAGATACC
AGGCGTTTCCCCCTGGAAGCTCCCTCGTGCGCTCTCCTGTTCCGACCCTGCCGCTTACCGGATACCTGTC
CGCCTTTCTCCCTTCGGGAAGCGTGGCGCTTTCTCATAGCTCACGCTGTAGGTATCTCAGTTCGGTGTAG
GTCGTTCGCTCCAAGCTGGGCTGTGTGCACGAACCCCCCGTTCAGCCCGACCGCTGCGCCTTATCCGGTA
ACTATCGTCTTGAGTCCAACCCGGTAAGACACGACTTATCGCCACTGGCAGCAGCCACTGGTAACAGGAT
TAGCAGAGCGAGGTATGTAGGCGGTGCTACAGAGTTCTTGAAGTGGTGGCCTAACTACGGCTACACTAGA
AGAACAGTATTTGGTATCTGCGCTCTGCTGAAGCCAGTTACCTTCGGAAAAAGAGTTGGTAGCTCTTGAT
CCGGCAAACAAACCACCGCTGGTAGCGGTGGTTTTTTTGTTTGCAAGCAGCAGATTACGCGCAGAAAAAA
AGGATCTCAAGAAGATCCTTTGATCTTTTCTACGGGGTCTGACGCTCAGTGGAACGAAAACTCACGTTAA
GGGATTTTGGTCATGAGATTATCAAAAAGGATCTTCACCTAGATCCTTTTAAATTAAAAATGAAGTTTTA
AATCAATCTAAAGTATATATGAGTAAACTTGGTCTGACAGTTACCAATGCTTAATCAGTGAGGCACCTAT
CTCAGCGATCTGTCTATTTCGTTCATCCATAGTTGCCTGACTCCCCGTCGTGTAGATAACTACGATACGG
GAGGGCTTACCATCTGGCCCCAGTGCTGCAATGATACCGCGAGACCCACGCTCACCGGCTCCAGATTTAT
CAGCAATAAACCAGCCAGCCGGAAGGGCCGAGCGCAGAAGTGGTCCTGCAACTTTATCCGCCTCCATCCA
GTCTATTAATTGTTGCCGGGAAGCTAGAGTAAGTAGTTCGCCAGTTAATAGTTTGCGCAACGTTGTTGCC
ATTGCTACAGGCATCGTGGTGTCACGCTCGTCGTTTGGTATGGCTTCATTCAGCTCCGGTTCCCAACGAT
CAAGGCGAGTTACATGATCCCCCATGTTGTGCAAAAAAGCGGTTAGCTCCTTCGGTCCTCCGATCGTTGT
CAGAAGTAAGTTGGCCGCAGTGTTATCACTCATGGTTATGGCAGCACTGCATAATTCTCTTACTGTCATG
CCATCCGTAAGATGCTTTTCTGTGACTGGTGAGTACTCAACCAAGTCATTCTGAGAATAGTGTATGCGGC
GACCGAGTTGCTCTTGCCCGGCGTCAATACGGGATAATACCGCGCCACATAGCAGAACTTTAAAAGTGCT
CATCATTGGAAAACGTTCTTCGGGGCGAAAACTCTCAAGGATCTTACCGCTGTTGAGATCCAGTTCGATG
TAACCCACTCGTGCACCCAACTGATCTTCAGCATCTTTTACTTTCACCAGCGTTTCTGGGTGAGCAAAAA
CAGGAAGGCAAAATGCCGCAAAAAAGGGAATAAGGGCGACACGGAAATGTTGAATACTCATACTCTTCCT
TTTTCAATATTATTGAAGCATTTATCAGGGTTATTGTCTCATGAGCGGATACATATTTGAATGTATTTAG
AAAAATAAACAAATAGGGGTTCCGCGCACATTTCCCCGAAAAGTGCCACCTGACGTCGACGGATCGGGAG
ATCTCCCGATCCCCTATGGTGCACTCTCAGTACAATCTGCTCTGATGCCGCATAGTTAAGCCAGTATCTG
CTCCCTGCTTGTGTGTTGGAGGTCGCTGAGTAGTGCGCGAGCAAAATTTAAGCTACAACAAGGCAAGGCT
TGACCGACAATTGCATGAAGAATCTGCTTAGGGTTAGGCGTTTTGCGCTGCTTCGCGATGTACGGGCCAG
ATATACGCGTTGACATTGATTATTGACTAGTTATTAATAGTAATCAATTACGGGGTCATTAGTTCATAGC
CCATATATGGAGTTCCGCGTTACATAACTTACGGTAAATGGCCCGCCTGGCTGACCGCCCAACGACCCCC
GCCCATTGACGTCAATAATGACGTATGTTCCCATAGTAACGCCAATAGGGACTTTCCATTGACGTCAATG
GGTGGAGTATTTACGGTAAACTGCCCACTTGGCAGTACATCAAGTGTATCATATGCCAAGTACGCCCCCT
ATTGACGTCAATGACGGTAAATGGCCCGCCTGGCATTATGCCCAGTACATGACCTTATGGGACTTTCCTA
CTTGGCAGTACATCTACGTATTAGTCATCGCTATTACCATGGTGATGCGGTTTTGGCAGTACATCAATGG
GCGTGGATAGCGGTTTGACTCACGGGGATTTCCAAGTCTCCACCCCATTGACGTCAATGGGAGTTTGTTT
TGGCACCAAAATCAACGGGACTTTCCAAAATGTCGTAACAACTCCGCCCCATTGACGCAAATGGGCGGTA
GGCGTGTACGGTGGGAGGTCTATATAAGCAGAGCTCTCCCTATCAGTGATAGAGATCTCCCTATCAGTGA
TAGAGATCGTCGACGAGCTCGTTTAGTGAACCGTCAGATCGCCTGGAGACGCCATCCACGCTGTTTTGAC
CTCCATAGAAGACACCGGGACCGATCCAGCCTCCGGACTCTAGCGTTTAAACTTAAGCTTCCACCATGGT
GAGCAAGGGCGAGGAGCTGTTCACCGGGGTGGTGCCCATCCTGGTCGAGCTGGACGGCGACGTAAACGGC
CACAAGTTCAGCGTG
Features (pLannotate 1.2.2; 22 found; start..end, strand, type, name):
    640..1896    +  CDS            NFATC2IP: NF2IP_HUMAN - Also known as NIP45. Experimental evidence at protein level: Swiss-Prot protein existence level 1. In T-helper 2 (Th2) cells, regulates the magnitude of NFAT- driven transcription of a specific subset of cytokine genes, including IL3, IL4, IL5 and IL13, but not IL2. Recruits PRMT1 to the IL4 promoter; this leads to enhancement of histone H4 'Arg-3'-methylation and facilitates subsequent histone acetylation at the IL4 locus, thus promotes robust cytokine expression (By similarity). Down-regulates formation of poly-SUMO chains by UBE2I/UBC9 (By similarity). From Homo sapiens (Human
   1950..2174    +  polyA_signal   bGH poly(A) signal: bovine growth hormone polyadenylation signal
   2178..2199    +  promoter       SV40 promoter (fragment): SV40 enhancer and early promoter
   2220..2453    +  rep_origin     f1 ori (fragment) (sequence partly withheld): f1 bacteriophage origin of replication; arrow indicates direction of (+) strand synthesis
   2458..2505    +  protein_bind   FRT: FLP-mediated recombination occurs in the 8-bp core sequence TCTAGAAA (Turan and Bode, 2011). FLP recombinase from the Saccharomyces cerevisiae 2μ plasmid
   2513..3535    +  CDS            HygR: aminoglycoside phosphotransferase from E. coli; aph(4)-Ia; confers resistance to hygromycin
   3545..3670    +  CDS            ble (fragment): BLE_KLEPN - Experimental evidence at protein level: Swiss-Prot protein existence level 1. Binding protein with a strong affinity to the bleomycin family of antibiotics. Binds to CL990; an antimitotic-antibiotic compound. From Klebsiella pneumoniae.
   3665..3786    +  polyA_signal   SV40 poly(A) signal: SV40 polyadenylation signal
   3859..3875    -  protein_bind   lac operator: The lac repressor binds to the lac operator to inhibit transcription in E. coli. This inhibition can be relieved by adding lactose or isopropyl-β-D-thiogalactopyranoside (IPTG). lac repressor encoded by lacI
   3883..3913    -  promoter       lac promoter: promoter for the E. coli lac operon
   3928..3949    -  protein_bind   CAP binding site: CAP binding activates transcription in the presence of cAMP. E. coli catabolite activator protein
   3962..4054    -  CDS            lacI (fragment): lac repressor; lacI; The lac repressor binds to the lac operator to inhibit transcription in E. coli. This inhibition can be relieved by adding lactose or isopropyl-β-D-thiogalactopyranoside (IPTG).
   4237..4825    -  rep_origin     ori: high-copy-number ColE1/pMB1/pBR322/pUC origin of replication
   4996..5856    -  CDS            AmpR: β-lactamase; bla; confers resistance to ampicillin, carbenicillin, and related antibiotics
   5857..5961    -  promoter       AmpR promoter: bla
   6020..6072    -  misc_feature   bom (fragment): basis of mobility region from pBR322
   6227..6606    +  enhancer       CMV enhancer: human cytomegalovirus immediate early enhancer
   6607..6810    +  promoter       CMV promoter: human cytomegalovirus (CMV) immediate early promoter
   6812..6831    +  promoter       PLtetO-1 promoter (fragment): modified phage lambda PL promoter with tet operator sites (Lutz and Bujard, 1997)
   6833..6852    +  promoter       PLtetO-1 promoter (fragment): modified phage lambda PL promoter with tet operator sites (Lutz and Bujard, 1997)
   6860..6893    +  promoter       TRE3GV promoter (fragment): 3rd-generation Tet-responsive promoter that can be activated by binding of Tet-On® 3G, optimized for retroviral and lentiviral vectors
   6981..627     +  CDS            EGFP (across the origin): EGFP is a basic (constitutively fluorescent) green fluorescent protein published in 1996, derived from Aequorea victoria. It is reported to be a rapidly-maturing weak dimer with moderate acid sensitivity.
