[The description below was written by a language model from this plasmid's Addgene catalogue record and pLannotate feature annotations shown in this document.]
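Description:
EGFP-NIP45 D394R is a mammalian expression plasmid built on the pcDNA5/FRT/TO/EGFP-N backbone and designed for use with the Flp-In T-REx system. It is maintained in E. coli through a high-copy ColE1/pUC-type origin and an ampicillin resistance gene. The feature table also picks up small remnants typical of this vector family (fragments of f1 ori, lac elements, bom and ble) that have no evident role in the design.

The expression cassette uses the CMV enhancer and promoter followed by two tet operator sites (CMV/TetO2). The annotation software labels these as short PLtetO-1 and TRE3GV fragments. In host cells that produce the Tet repressor, transcription stays off until tetracycline or doxycycline is added. The promoter drives EGFP fused in frame to the N terminus of human NIP45 (NFATC2IP), cloned between KpnI and NotI and terminated by the bGH polyadenylation signal. The insert is a synthetic coding sequence carrying the D394R substitution plus changes that make it resistant to siRNA, so the transgene persists when endogenous NIP45 is knocked down. The record does not state what the D394R mutation does functionally.

Downstream lies an FRT site directly followed by a hygromycin resistance coding sequence with an SV40 polyadenylation signal. No functional promoter is annotated upstream of this gene, in keeping with the Flp-In design: Flp-mediated recombination into the genomic FRT site of a host line is expected to supply the promoter, giving hygromycin-resistant, single-copy isogenic integrants. Blasticidin, also listed as a marker, has no corresponding gene in the feature table and presumably refers to selection for the Tet repressor in the host line. The plasmid suits inducible knockdown-and-rescue experiments and live imaging of this NIP45 mutant, and the associated publication concerns SUMO-NIP45 processing of DNA catenanes.
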