Addgene plasmid #210265: EGFP-NIP45 D394R
Purpose: Inducible expression of N-terminally EGFP-tagged NIP45 D394R resistant to siRNA. Use with Flp-In T-Rex system.
Depositing lab: Niels Mailand. Depositing organization: University of Copenhagen. Publication: The SUMO-NIP45 pathway processes toxic DNA catenanes to prevent mitotic failure. Hertz EPT, Vega IA, Kruse T, Wang Y, Hendriks IA, Bizard AH, Eugui-Anta A, Hay RT, Nielsen ML, Nilsson J, Hickson ID, Mailand N. Nat Struct Mol Biol. 2023 Jul 20. doi: 10.1038/s41594-023-01045-0. PubMed 37474739.
Backbone
  Vector backbone: pcDNA5/FRT/TO/EGFP-N
  Backbone manufacturer: Invitrogen
  Vector type: Mammalian Expression
  Selectable markers: Hygromycin ; Blasticidin
Growth in bacteria
  Bacterial resistance: Ampicillin, 100 μg/mL
  Growth temperature: 37°C
  Growth strain: DH5alpha
  Copy number: High Copy
Gene/Insert
  Gene/Insert name: NIP45 D394R siRES
  Species: Synthetic
  Mutation: D394R, siRES
  Entrez Gene: NFATC2IP (a.k.a. ESC2, NIP45, RAD60)
  Promoter: CMV/TetO2
  Tag / fusion protein: EGFP (N terminal on backbone)
  Cloning method: Restriction Enzyme; 5′ cloning site KpnI (not destroyed); 3′ cloning site NotI (not destroyed)
  Sequencing primers: 5′ CMV-F; 3′ BGH-R
Terms and licenses: Academic/Nonprofit Terms; Industry Terms: Not Available to Industry
How to cite: EGFP-NIP45 D394R was a gift from Niels Mailand (Addgene plasmid # 210265 ; http://n2t.net/addgene:210265 ; RRID:Addgene_210265)
